Addgene plasmid #146698: pLNHA-C1-HsNot6L_J
Purpose: Mammalian Expression of HsNot6L
Depositing lab: Elisa Izaurralde. Depositing organization: Max Planck Institute for Developmental Biology. Publication: GW182 proteins directly recruit cytoplasmic deadenylase complexes to miRNA targets. Braun JE, Huntzinger E, Fauser M, Izaurralde E. Mol Cell. 2011 Oct 7;44(1):120-33. 10.1016/j.molcel.2011.09.007 PubMed 21981923.
Backbone
  Vector backbone: Unknown
  Vector type: Mammalian Expression
Growth in bacteria
  Bacterial resistance: Kanamycin, 50 μg/mL
  Growth temperature: 37°C
  Growth strain: DH5alpha
  Copy number: High Copy
Gene/Insert
  Gene/Insert name: HsNot6L (alt names: CCR4b; CNOT6L)
  Species: H. sapiens (human)
  Entrez Gene: CNOT6 (a.k.a. CCR4, Ccr4a)
  Cloning method: Unknown
Terms and licenses: Academic/Nonprofit Terms; Industry Terms: Not Available to Industry
Depositor comments: Sequence extracted from NCBI:NM_144571.2. Plasmids from this collection were made available to the research community and donated after the lab closed. Please note that the sequence provided by the depositing laboratory may be theoretical/predicted or based on Sanger sequencing results. There may be discrepancies between sequencing results obtained by Addgene and the depositor sequence. If an Addgene verified sequence is not available, please contact before placing your order to request that our lab fully sequence the plasmid.
How to cite: pLNHA-C1-HsNot6L_J was a gift from Elisa Izaurralde (Addgene plasmid # 146698 ; http://n2t.net/addgene:146698 ; RRID:Addgene_146698)
