[The description below was written by a language model from this plasmid's Addgene catalogue record and pLannotate feature annotations shown in this document.]
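Description:
pLNHA-C1-HsNot6L_J is a 5,834-nt mammalian expression plasmid encoding human CNOT6L (also called Not6L or CCR4b), a deadenylase subunit of the CCR4-NOT complex. The record lists the backbone as unknown. However, the annotated layout (CMV enhancer/promoter, C1-style multiple cloning site remnant, SV40 poly(A), f1 ori, and a dual-promoter NeoR/KanR cassette) resembles a common commercial CMV-driven fusion vector design. It replicates in E. coli at high copy from a ColE1/pUC-type origin and is selected with kanamycin. The aminoglycoside phosphotransferase gene is driven by both the bacterial AmpR promoter and the SV40 early promoter and is terminated by the HSV TK poly(A) signal, so it could also confer G418 resistance in mammalian cells. The f1 origin permits single-stranded DNA production.

The expression cassette places a short fragment of the bacteriophage lambda N protein upstream of an HA epitope tag (annotated as a fragment of 3xHA). Both sit N-terminal to the CNOT6L coding sequence, which the depositor states derives from an NCBI reference transcript. The lambda N peptide binds BoxB RNA hairpins, so such a fusion can be tethered to a BoxB-containing reporter mRNA, while the HA tag allows detection or immunoprecipitation. The record itself gives the purpose only as mammalian expression of HsNot6L, in the context of work on how GW182 proteins recruit cytoplasmic deadenylase complexes to miRNA targets. A T7 promoter lies upstream of the coding region. The short HIV-1 LTR, SV40 large T, ble and bGH poly(A) fragments are probably incidental annotation matches.

Two caveats apply. The catalogue's Entrez link points to CNOT6, whereas the insert name and feature table indicate CNOT6L. The depositor sequence may also be theoretical rather than fully verified.
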