Features (pLannotate 1.2.2; 18 found; start..end, strand, type, name):
     61..364     +  enhancer       CMV enhancer: human cytomegalovirus immediate early enhancer
    365..568     +  promoter       CMV promoter: human cytomegalovirus (CMV) immediate early promoter
    564..597     +  LTR            5' LTR (truncated) (fragment): truncated 5' long terminal repeat (LTR) from HIV-1
    613..631     +  promoter       T7 promoter: promoter for bacteriophage T7 RNA polymerase
    665..730     +  CDS            N (fragment): REGN_LAMBD - Experimental evidence at protein level: Swiss-Prot protein existence level 1. Plays a role as a transcriptional antitermination factor that allows the virus to initiate its lytic phase. Activates expression of the delayed viral early genes by modifying host RNA polymerase (RNAP) into a form that is resistant to termination signals. This antitermination function requires the host NusA protein which serves to stabilize the interaction between antitermination protein N and host RNA polymerase. From Escherichia phage lambda (Bacteriophage lambda).
    755..781     +  CDS            3xHA (fragment): three tandem HA epitope tags
    797..2458    +  CDS            CNOT6L: CNO6L_HUMAN - Also known as CCR4B From Homo sapiens (Human).
   2462..2498    +  misc_feature   MCS (fragment): multiple cloning site
   2515..2599    +  CDS            large T antigen (fragment): large T antigen from SV40 (simian virus 40)
   2622..2743    +  polyA_signal   SV40 poly(A) signal: SV40 polyadenylation signal
   2777..3205    -  rep_origin     f1 ori (sequence partly withheld): f1 bacteriophage origin of replication; arrow indicates direction of (+) strand synthesis
   3232..3336    +  promoter       AmpR promoter: bla
   3338..3695    +  promoter       SV40 promoter: SV40 enhancer and early promoter
   3730..4524    +  CDS            NeoR/KanR: aminoglycoside phosphotransferase from Tn5; aph(3')-II (or nptII); confers resistance to neomycin, kanamycin, and G418 (Geneticin®)
   4545..4697    +  CDS            ble (fragment): BLE_KLEPN - Experimental evidence at protein level: Swiss-Prot protein existence level 1. Binding protein with a strong affinity to the bleomycin family of antibiotics. Binds to CL990; an antimitotic-antibiotic compound. From Klebsiella pneumoniae.
   4756..4803    +  polyA_signal   HSV TK poly(A) signal: herpes simplex virus thymidine kinase polyadenylation signal (Cole and Stacy, 1985)
   4894..4910    -  polyA_signal   bGH poly(A) signal (fragment): bovine growth hormone polyadenylation signal
   5132..5720    +  rep_origin     ori: high-copy-number ColE1/pMB1/pBR322/pUC origin of replication
>Addgene plasmid #146698 | pLNHA-C1-HsNot6L_J | depositor full sequence | sequence record 289144 | Full Sequence
TAGTTATTAATAGTAATCAATTACGGGGTCATTAGTTCATAGCCCATATATGGAGTTCCGCGTTACATAA
CTTACGGTAAATGGCCCGCCTGGCTGACCGCCCAACGACCCCCGCCCATTGACGTCAATAATGACGTATG
TTCCCATAGTAACGCCAATAGGGACTTTCCATTGACGTCAATGGGTGGAGTATTTACGGTAAACTGCCCA
CTTGGCAGTACATCAAGTGTATCATATGCCAAGTACGCCCCCTATTGACGTCAATGACGGTAAATGGCCC
GCCTGGCATTATGCCCAGTACATGACCTTATGGGACTTTCCTACTTGGCAGTACATCTACGTATTAGTCA
TCGCTATTACCATGGTGATGCGGTTTTGGCAGTACATCAATGGGCGTGGATAGCGGTTTGACTCACGGGG
ATTTCCAAGTCTCCACCCCATTGACGTCAATGGGAGTTTGTTTTGGCACCAAAATCAACGGGACTTTCCA
AAATGTCGTAACAACTCCGCCCCATTGACGCAAATGGGCGGTAGGCGTGTACGGTGGGAGGTCTATATAA
GCAGAGCTCTCTGGCTAACTAGAGAACCCACTGCTTACTGGCTTATCGAAATTAATACGACTCACTATAG
GGAGACCCAAGCTCTAGCGCTACCGGTCGCCACCATGGACGCACAAACACGACGACGTGAGCGTCGCGCT
GAGAAACAAGCTCAATGGAAAGCTGCAAACGGTGGATCTCCTCCACATATGGCTTACCCATACGATGTTC
CAGATTACGCTCCTCCATCTCGAGCTAGACTAATAGGGATGCCAAAGGAAAAATATGATCCTCCAGATCC
TCGCAGAATTTATACCATCATGTCAGCAGAGGAGGTAGCCAATGGGAAAAAATCTCACTGGGCAGAATTA
GAAATCTCGGGTAGAGTGCGGAGCCTAAGTACATCACTTTGGTCATTGACACACTTGACAGCGCTGCACC
TAAATGACAATTACCTTAGTCGCATTCCACCTGATATTGCCAAGCTTCATAATCTGGTTTACCTGGATCT
GTCATCCAATAAACTCAGAAGTTTACCAGCAGAACTAGGAAACATGGTGTCTCTCAGGGAATTGCTTTTA
AATAACAATCTGTTACGGGTTTTGCCTTATGAACTTGGTCGGCTCTTCCAGCTACAAACTCTAGGTTTGA
AAGGCAATCCTTTATCACAGGATATTCTCAACTTATACCAGGACCCAGATGGAACCCGAAAGCTACTGAA
CTTCATGCTTGACAATCTCGCAGTTCATCCAGAGCAGCTTCCTCCGAGGCCATGGATTACATTAAAAGAA
CGAGACCAAATTCTGCCGTCAGCATCATTCACGGTTATGTGTTACAATGTGTTATGTGATAAATACGCTA
CCCGGCAGCTATATGGCTATTGCCCATCCTGGGCATTAAACTGGGAATACAGGAAAAAGGGAATTATGGA
AGAAATTGTTAACTGTGACGCAGATATCATTAGTCTTCAGGAAGTGGAAACAGAGCAATACTTCACTCTC
TTTCTGCCAGCATTGAAGGAGCGTGGATATGATGGATTTTTTTCTCCAAAGTCACGTGCCAAAATCATGT
CTGAGCAGGAGAGAAAGCATGTAGATGGTTGTGCAATATTCTTCAAAACAGAAAAATTTACATTGGTGCA
GAAGCATACAGTGGAATTTAACCAAGTGGCGATGGCTAATTCAGATGGATCCGAAGCTATGCTGAACAGA
GTGATGACAAAAGATAACATTGGTGTCGCTGTGGTATTAGAGGTCCACAAAGAACTATTTGGAGCAGGTA
TGAAGCCTATTCATGCTGCAGACAAACAGCTGCTTATAGTGGCAAATGCCCACATGCATTGGGACCCAGA
GTATTCTGATGTGAAGCTCATCCAGACCATGATGTTTGTCTCAGAGGTTAAAAACATTCTGGAGAAAGCC
TCTAGTAGGCCTGGAAGCCCAACTGCAGATCCTAATTCCATCCCGCTGGTGCTATGTGCAGATCTTAACT
CATTGCCAGATTCAGGTGTTGTGGAATACTTAAGCAATGGAGGAGTAGCTGACAACCATAAAGACTTCAA
GGAACTAAGGTACAATGAGTGTCTTATGAACTTCAGCTGCAATGGAAAGAATGGAAGCTCAGAAGGGAGA
ATCACACATGGCTTCCAACTTAAGAGCGCCTATGAAAATAACTTGATGCCTTACACCAATTACACCTTTG
ATTTCAAAGGCGTGATTGACTACATTTTCTATTCCAAGACTCATATGAACGTGCTTGGTGTCCTGGGGCC
TTTAGATCCTCAATGGCTGGTTGAGAACAACATCACTGGGTGTCCACACCCTCACATCCCTTCAGACCAC
TTCTCACTGTTAACACAACTTGAACTCCACCCTCCACTCCTGCCTCTTGTCAATGGTGTTCACTTGCCTA
ATCGGAGGTAGGAATTCTGCAGTCGACGGTACCGCGGGCCCGGGATCCACCGGATCTAGATAACTGATCA
TAATCAGCCATACCACATTTGTAGAGGTTTTACTTGCTTTAAAAAACCTCCCACACCTCCCCCTGAACCT
GAAACATAAAATGAATGCAATTGTTGTTGTTAACTTGTTTATTGCAGCTTATAATGGTTACAAATAAAGC
AATAGCATCACAAATTTCACAAATAAAGCATTTTTTTCACTGCATTCTAGTTGTGGTTTGTCCAAACTCA
TCAATGTATCTTAACGCGTAAATTGTAAGCGTTAATATTTTGTTAAAATTCGCGTTAAATTTTTGTTAAA
TCAGCTCATTTTTTAACCAATAGGCCGAAATCGGCAAAATCCCTTATAAATCAAAAGAATAGACCGAGAT
AGGGT
[37 nt withheld, positions 2876-2912]
AAAGAACGTGGACTCCAACGTCAAAGG
[49 nt withheld, positions 2940-2988]
T
[91 nt withheld, positions 2990-3080]
G
[124 nt withheld, positions 3082-3205]
CAGGTGGCACTTTTCGGGGAAATGTGCGCGGAACCCCTATTTGTTTATTTTTCTAAATACATTCAAATAT
GTATCCGCTCATGAGACAATAACCCTGATAAATGCTTCAATAATATTGAAAAAGGAAGAGTCCTGAGGCG
GAAAGAACCAGCTGTGGAATGTGTGTCAGTTAGGGTGTGGAAAGTCCCCAGGCTCCCCAGCAGGCAGAAG
TATGCAAAGCATGCATCTCAATTAGTCAGCAACCAGGTGTGGAAAGTCCCCAGGCTCCCCAGCAGGCAGA
AGTATGCAAAGCATGCATCTCAATTAGTCAGCAACCATAGTCCCGCCCCTAACTCCGCCCATCCCGCCCC
TAACTCCGCCCAGTTCCGCCCATTCTCCGCCCCATGGCTGACTAATTTTTTTTATTTATGCAGAGGCCGA
GGCCGCCTCGGCCTCTGAGCTATTCCAGAAGTAGTGAGGAGGCTTTTTTGGAGGCCTAGGCTTTTGCAAA
GATCGATCAAGAGACAGGATGAGGATCGTTTCGCATGATTGAACAAGATGGATTGCACGCAGGTTCTCCG
GCCGCTTGGGTGGAGAGGCTATTCGGCTATGACTGGGCACAACAGACAATCGGCTGCTCTGATGCCGCCG
TGTTCCGGCTGTCAGCGCAGGGGCGCCCGGTTCTTTTTGTCAAGACCGACCTGTCCGGTGCCCTGAATGA
ACTGCAAGACGAGGCAGCGCGGCTATCGTGGCTGGCCACGACGGGCGTTCCTTGCGCAGCTGTGCTCGAC
GTTGTCACTGAAGCGGGAAGGGACTGGCTGCTATTGGGCGAAGTGCCGGGGCAGGATCTCCTGTCATCTC
ACCTTGCTCCTGCCGAGAAAGTATCCATCATGGCTGATGCAATGCGGCGGCTGCATACGCTTGATCCGGC
TACCTGCCCATTCGACCACCAAGCGAAACATCGCATCGAGCGAGCACGTACTCGGATGGAAGCCGGTCTT
GTCGATCAGGATGATCTGGACGAAGAGCATCAGGGGCTCGCGCCAGCCGAACTGTTCGCCAGGCTCAAGG
CGAGCATGCCCGACGGCGAGGATCTCGTCGTGACCCATGGCGATGCCTGCTTGCCGAATATCATGGTGGA
AAATGGCCGCTTTTCTGGATTCATCGACTGTGGCCGGCTGGGTGTGGCGGACCGCTATCAGGACATAGCG
TTGGCTACCCGTGATATTGCTGAAGAGCTTGGCGGCGAATGGGCTGACCGCTTCCTCGTGCTTTACGGTA
TCGCCGCTCCCGATTCGCAGCGCATCGCCTTCTATCGCCTTCTTGACGAGTTCTTCTGAGCGGGACTCTG
GGGTTCGAAATGACCGACCAAGCGACGCCCAACCTGCCATCACGAGATTTCGATTCCACCGCCGCCTTCT
ATGAAAGGTTGGGCTTCGGAATCGTTTTCCGGGACGCCGGCTGGATGATCCTCCAGCGCGGGGATCTCAT
GCTGGAGTTCTTCGCCCACCCTAGGGGGAGGCTAACTGAAACACGGAAGGAGACAATACCGGAAGGAACC
CGCGCTATGACGGCAATAAAAAGACAGAATAAAACGCACGGTGTTGGGTCGTTTGTTCATAAACGCGGGG
TTCGGTCCCAGGGCTGGCACTCTGTCGATACCCCACCGAGACCCCATTGGGGCCAATACGCCCGCGTTTC
TTCCTTTTCCCCACCCCACCCCCCAAGTTCGGGTGAAGGCCCAGGGCTCGCAGCCAACGTCGGGGCGGCA
GGCCCTGCCATAGCCTCAGGTTACTCATATATACTTTAGATTGATTTAAAACTTCATTTTTAATTTAAAA
GGATCTAGGTGAAGATCCTTTTTGATAATCTCATGACCAAAATCCCTTAACGTGAGTTTTCGTTCCACTG
AGCGTCAGACCCCGTAGAAAAGATCAAAGGATCTTCTTGAGATCCTTTTTTTCTGCGCGTAATCTGCTGC
TTGCAAACAAAAAAACCACCGCTACCAGCGGTGGTTTGTTTGCCGGATCAAGAGCTACCAACTCTTTTTC
CGAAGGTAACTGGCTTCAGCAGAGCGCAGATACCAAATACTGTCCTTCTAGTGTAGCCGTAGTTAGGCCA
CCACTTCAAGAACTCTGTAGCACCGCCTACATACCTCGCTCTGCTAATCCTGTTACCAGTGGCTGCTGCC
AGTGGCGATAAGTCGTGTCTTACCGGGTTGGACTCAAGACGATAGTTACCGGATAAGGCGCAGCGGTCGG
GCTGAACGGGGGGTTCGTGCACACAGCCCAGCTTGGAGCGAACGACCTACACCGAACTGAGATACCTACA
GCGTGAGCTATGAGAAAGCGCCACGCTTCCCGAAGGGAGAAAGGCGGACAGGTATCCGGTAAGCGGCAGG
GTCGGAACAGGAGAGCGCACGAGGGAGCTTCCAGGGGGAAACGCCTGGTATCTTTATAGTCCTGTCGGGT
TTCGCCACCTCTGACTTGAGCGTCGATTTTTGTGATGCTCGTCAGGGGGGCGGAGCCTATGGAAAAACGC
CAGCAACGCGGCCTTTTTACGGTTCCTGGCCTTTTGCTGGCCTTTTGCTCACATGTTCTTTCCTGCGTTA
TCCCCTGATTCTGTGGATAACCGTATTACCGCCATGCAT
